Addgene plasmid #215429: ThcCut1_pET29b
Purpose: Expression construct for ThcCut1 gene, codon optimized for expression in E. coli
Depositing lab: Gregg Beckham. Depositing organization: National Laboratory of the Rockies (NLR). Publication: Natural diversity screening, assay development, and characterization of nylon-6 enzymatic depolymerization. Bell EL, Rosetto G, Ingraham MA, Ramirez KJ, Lincoln C, Clarke RW, Gado JE, Lilly JL, Kucharzyk KH, Erickson E, Beckham GT. Nat Commun. 2024 Feb 9;15(1):1217. doi: 10.1038/s41467-024-45523-5. PubMed 38336849.
Backbone
  Vector backbone: pET29b
  Vector type: Bacterial Expression
Growth in bacteria
  Bacterial resistance: Kanamycin, 50 μg/mL
  Growth temperature: 37°C
  Growth strain: DH5alpha
  Copy number: High Copy
Gene/Insert
  Gene/Insert name: ThcCut1 (alt name: Cutinase from Thermobifida cellulosilytica)
  Species: Thermobifida cellulosilytica
  Cloning method: Gene Synthesis
Resource information
  A portion of this plasmid was derived from a plasmid made by: Gene from cutinase described in Herrero Acero, E. et al. Surface engineering of a cutinase from Thermobifida cellulosilytica for improved polyester hydrolysis. Biotechnol. Bioeng. 110, 2581-2590 (2013).
Terms and licenses: Academic/Nonprofit Terms; Industry Terms: Not Available to Industry
How to cite: ThcCut1_pET29b was a gift from Gregg Beckham (Addgene plasmid # 215429 ; http://n2t.net/addgene:215429 ; RRID:Addgene_215429)
