[The description below was written by a language model from this plasmid's Addgene catalogue record and pLannotate feature annotations shown in this document.]
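Description:
ThcCut1_pET29b is a bacterial expression plasmid built on the pET29b backbone that carries a synthesized, E. coli codon-optimized gene for ThcCut1, a cutinase from the thermophilic actinomycete Thermobifida cellulosilytica. In the 6,026 nt sequenced record, the open reading frame sits immediately downstream of a T7 promoter, a lac operator and the strong ribosome binding site from phage T7 gene 10, and is followed by a T7 terminator. The automated annotation matches the coding region by homology to a Swiss-Prot cutinase known to hydrolyze cutin, short-chain fatty acid esters and polyesters such as PET and polycaprolactone. This match reflects similarity rather than identity with the named insert. A short histidine stretch (18 nt, consistent with a six-histidine tag) lies just after the coding region and presumably serves as a C-terminal affinity tag, although the record does not explicitly confirm the fusion. The small "SET1" hit before the terminator is only a fragment and probably reflects backbone sequence derived from T7 gene 10.

Transcription depends on T7 RNA polymerase supplied by the host. It is held in check by the plasmid-encoded lacI repressor acting at the lac operator, so expression can be induced with IPTG. The plasmid is selected with kanamycin through the aph(3')-Ia gene and replicates from a pBR322/ColE1-type origin accompanied by rop and the bom region. The catalogue lists it as high copy even though rop is present. An f1 origin is also present, and the short tetracycline-resistance and AmpR promoter hits are nonfunctional backbone remnants. The construct was deposited with a study that screened natural enzyme diversity for nylon-6 depolymerization, where it serves to produce recombinant ThcCut1 for activity assays on polymers.
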