Features (pLannotate 1.2.2; 19 found; start..end, strand, type, name):
      1..723     +  CDS            PETH_UNKP (fragment): Experimental evidence at protein level: Swiss-Prot protein existence level 1. Cutinase that degrades cutin fibers prepared from tomato peels and hydrolyzes various fatty acid monoesters with acyl chain lengths of 2 to 18, with a preference for short-chain substrates (C4 substrate at most). Cannot hydrolyze olive oil (PubMed:22194294). Is also able to degrade polyethylene terephthalate (PET), the most abundant polyester plastic in the world (PubMed:22194294, PubMed:32269349). Can also depolymerize poly(epsilon-caprolactone) (PCL), a synthetic aliphatic biodegradable polyester (PubMed:22194294).
    796..813     +  CDS            9xHis (fragment): 9xHis affinity tag
    823..872     +  CDS            SET1 (fragment): solubility-enhancement tag derived from T7 phage gene 10B
    880..927     +  terminator     T7 terminator: transcription terminator for bacteriophage T7 RNA polymerase
    964..1392    +  rep_origin     f1 ori (sequence partly withheld): f1 bacteriophage origin of replication; arrow indicates direction of (+) strand synthesis
   1445..1502    +  promoter       AmpR promoter (fragment): bla
   1511..2326    -  CDS            KanR: aminoglycoside phosphotransferase; aph(3')-Ia; confers resistance to kanamycin in bacteria or G418 (Geneticin®) in eukaryotes
   2448..3036    +  rep_origin     ori: high-copy-number ColE1/pMB1/pBR322/pUC origin of replication
   3222..3361    -  misc_feature   bom: basis of mobility region from pBR322
   3463..3654    -  CDS            rop: Rop protein, which maintains plasmids at low copy number; rop
   3671..4051    +  CDS            YPB1_ECOLX: Protein predicted: Swiss-Prot protein existence level 4. From Escherichia coli.
   4123..4414    -  CDS            TcR (fragment): tetracycline efflux protein; tet; confers resistance to tetracycline
   4429..4450    -  protein_bind   CAP binding site: CAP binding activates transcription in the presence of cAMP. E. coli catabolite activator protein
   4463..5545    -  CDS            lacI: lac repressor; lacI; The lac repressor binds to the lac operator to inhibit transcription in E. coli. This inhibition can be relieved by adding lactose or isopropyl-β-D-thiogalactopyranoside (IPTG).
   5546..5623    -  promoter       lacI promoter: lacI
   5631..5910    -  CDS            TcR (fragment): tetracycline efflux protein; tet; confers resistance to tetracycline
   5936..5954    +  promoter       T7 promoter: promoter for bacteriophage T7 RNA polymerase
   5955..5979    +  protein_bind   lac operator: The lac repressor binds to the lac operator to inhibit transcription in E. coli. This inhibition can be relieved by adding lactose or isopropyl-β-D-thiogalactopyranoside (IPTG). lac repressor encoded by lacI
   5994..6016    +  RBS            RBS: efficient ribosome binding site from bacteriophage T7 gene 10 (Olins and Rangwala, 1989)
>Addgene plasmid #215429 | ThcCut1_pET29b | addgene full sequence | sequence record 426074 | Addgene NGS Result
GCGAATCCTTACGAACGCGGACCGAACCCGACTGATGCGTTACTGGAGGCAAGCAGCGGTCCGTTTTCCG
TGTCTGAGGAAAATGTATCTCGTCTTTCAGCCTCCGGCTTTGGGGGCGGTACAATCTATTATCCGCGTGA
AAATAACACTTACGGCGCCGTTGCCATTAGCCCGGGCTATACGGGCACGGAAGCGTCCATTGCCTGGCTT
GGCGAGCGTATAGCCAGCCACGGATTTGTGGTGATTACCATTGATACAATCACCACACTGGACCAGCCAG
ACAGCCGTGCGGAGCAGTTAAATGCTGCTCTCAATCATATGATAAATAGAGCGAGCTCTACTGTTCGCAG
CCGAATCGATAGTTCACGTTTAGCTGTTATGGGTCATTCTATGGGCGGTGGTGGTACCCTGCGCTTGGCG
TCACAAAGACCAGATTTAAAGGCTGCAATCCCGTTGACGCCGTGGCATTTAAACAAAAATTGGTCGAGTG
TCACGGTGCCGACACTTATTATCGGGGCTGATCTTGATACCATTGCACCTGTGGCCACCCACGCCAAGCC
GTTTTACAATTCGTTACCGTCCTCGATCTCTAAAGCCTATCTTGAGCTCGATGGCGCGACGCACTTTGCC
CCTAATATACCAAACAAAATCATAGGCAAATATTCTGTAGCTTGGTTAAAGCGCTTTGTTGATAACGATA
CACGTTATACACAATTTCTGTGCCCGGGGCCCCGCGACGGCCTGTTCGGGGAAGTTGAGGAATATCGTTC
TACGTGCCCATTCGCGTTGCTCGAGCACCACCACCACCACCACTGAGATCCGGCTGCTAACAAAGCCCGA
AAGGAAGCTGAGTTGGCTGCTGCCACCGCTGAGCAATAACTAGCATAACCCCTTGGGGCCTCTAAACGGG
TCTTGAGGGGTTTTTTGCTGAAAGGAGGAACTATATCCGGATTGGCGAATGGG
[124 nt withheld, positions 964-1087]
C
[91 nt withheld, positions 1089-1179]
A
[49 nt withheld, positions 1181-1229]
CCTTTGACGTTGGAGTCCACGTTCTTT
[37 nt withheld, positions 1257-1293]
ACCCTATCTCGGTCTATTCTTTTGATTTATAAGGGATTTTGCCGATTTCGGCCTATTGGTTAAAAAATGA
GCTGATTTAACAAAAATTTAACGCGAATTTTAACAAAATATTAACGCTTACAATTTAGGTGGCACTTTTC
GGGGAAATGTGCGCGGAACCCCTATTTGTTTATTTTTCTAAATACATTCAAATATGTATCCGCTCATGAA
TTAATTCTTAGAAAAACTCATCGAGCATCAAATGAAACTGCAATTTATTCATATCAGGATTATCAATACC
ATATTTTTGAAAAAGCCGTTTCTGTAATGAAGGAGAAAACTCACCGAGGCAGTTCCATAGGATGGCAAGA
TCCTGGTATCGGTCTGCGATTCCGACTCGTCCAACATCAATACAACCTATTAATTTCCCCTCGTCAAAAA
TAAGGTTATCAAGTGAGAAATCACCATGAGTGACGACTGAATCCGGTGAGAATGGCAAAAGTTTATGCAT
TTCTTTCCAGACTTGTTCAACAGGCCAGCCATTACGCTCGTCATCAAAATCACTCGCATCAACCAAACCG
TTATTCATTCGTGATTGCGCCTGAGCGAGACGAAATACGCGATCGCTGTTAAAAGGACAATTACAAACAG
GAATCGAATGCAACCGGCGCAGGAACACTGCCAGCGCATCAACAATATTTTCACCTGAATCAGGATATTC
TTCTAATACCTGGAATGCTGTTTTCCCGGGGATCGCAGTGGTGAGTAACCATGCATCATCAGGAGTACGG
ATAAAATGCTTGATGGTCGGAAGAGGCATAAATTCCGTCAGCCAGTTTAGTCTGACCATCTCATCTGTAA
CATCATTGGCAACGCTACCTTTGCCATGTTTCAGAAACAACTCTGGCGCATCGGGCTTCCCATACAATCG
ATAGATTGTCGCACCTGATTGCCCGACATTATCGCGAGCCCATTTATACCCATATAAATCAGCATCCATG
TTGGAATTTAATCGCGGCCTAGAGCAAGACGTTTCCCGTTGAATATGGCTCATAACACCCCTTGTATTAC
TGTTTATGTAAGCAGACAGTTTTATTGTTCATGACCAAAATCCCTTAACGTGAGTTTTCGTTCCACTGAG
CGTCAGACCCCGTAGAAAAGATCAAAGGATCTTCTTGAGATCCTTTTTTTCTGCGCGTAATCTGCTGCTT
GCAAACAAAAAAACCACCGCTACCAGCGGTGGTTTGTTTGCCGGATCAAGAGCTACCAACTCTTTTTCCG
AAGGTAACTGGCTTCAGCAGAGCGCAGATACCAAATACTGTCCTTCTAGTGTAGCCGTAGTTAGGCCACC
ACTTCAAGAACTCTGTAGCACCGCCTACATACCTCGCTCTGCTAATCCTGTTACCAGTGGCTGCTGCCAG
TGGCGATAAGTCGTGTCTTACCGGGTTGGACTCAAGACGATAGTTACCGGATAAGGCGCAGCGGTCGGGC
TGAACGGGGGGTTCGTGCACACAGCCCAGCTTGGAGCGAACGACCTACACCGAACTGAGATACCTACAGC
GTGAGCTATGAGAAAGCGCCACGCTTCCCGAAGGGAGAAAGGCGGACAGGTATCCGGTAAGCGGCAGGGT
CGGAACAGGAGAGCGCACGAGGGAGCTTCCAGGGGGAAACGCCTGGTATCTTTATAGTCCTGTCGGGTTT
CGCCACCTCTGACTTGAGCGTCGATTTTTGTGATGCTCGTCAGGGGGGCGGAGCCTATGGAAAAACGCCA
GCAACGCGGCCTTTTTACGGTTCCTGGCCTTTTGCTGGCCTTTTGCTCACATGTTCTTTCCTGCGTTATC
CCCTGATTCTGTGGATAACCGTATTACCGCCTTTGAGTGAGCTGATACCGCTCGCCGCAGCCGAACGACC
GAGCGCAGCGAGTCAGTGAGCGAGGAAGCGGAAGAGCGCCTGATGCGGTATTTTCTCCTTACGCATCTGT
GCGGTATTTCACACCGCAATGGTGCACTCTCAGTACAATCTGCTCTGATGCCGCATAGTTAAGCCAGTAT
ACACTCCGCTATCGCTACGTGACTGGGTCATGGCTGCGCCCCGACACCCGCCAACACCCGCTGACGCGCC
CTGACGGGCTTGTCTGCTCCCGGCATCCGCTTACAGACAAGCTGTGACCGTCTCCGGGAGCTGCATGTGT
CAGAGGTTTTCACCGTCATCACCGAAACGCGCGAGGCAGCTGCGGTAAAGCTCATCAGCGTGGTCGTGAA
GCGATTCACAGATGTCTGCCTGTTCATCCGCGTCCAGCTCGTTGAGTTTCTCCAGAAGCGTTAATGTCTG
GCTTCTGATAAAGCGGGCCATGTTAAGGGCGGTTTTTTCCTGTTTGGTCACTGATGCCTCCGTGTAAGGG
GGATTTCTGTTCATGGGGGTAATGATACCGATGAAACGAGAGAGGATGCTCACGATACGGGTTACTGATG
ATGAACATGCCCGGTTACTGGAACGTTGTGAGGGTAAACAACTGGCGGTATGGATGCGGCGGGACCAGAG
AAAAATCACTCAGGGTCAATGCCAGCGCTTCGTTAATACAGATGTAGGTGTTCCACAGGGTAGCCAGCAG
CATCCTGCGATGCAGATCCGGAACATAATGGTGCAGGGCGCTGACTTCCGCGTTTCCAGACTTTACGAAA
CACGGAAACCGAAGACCATTCATGTTGTTGCTCAGGTCGCAGACGTTTTGCAGCAGCAGTCGCTTCACGT
TCGCTCGCGTATCGGTGATTCATTCTGCTAACCAGTAAGGCAACCCCGCCAGCCTAGCCGGGTCCTCAAC
GACAGGAGCACGATCATGCGCACCCGTGGGGCCGCCATGCCGGCGATAATGGCCTGCTTCTCGCCGAAAC
GTTTGGTGGCGGGACCAGTGACGAAGGCTTGAGCGAGGGCGTGCAAGATTCCGAATACCGCAAGCGACAG
GCCGATCATCGTCGCGCTCCAGCGAAAGCGGTCCTCGCCGAAAATGACCCAGAGCGCTGCCGGCACCTGT
CCTACGAGTTGCATGATAAAGAAGACAGTCATAAGTGCGGCGACGATAGTCATGCCCCGCGCCCACCGGA
AGGAGCTGACTGGGTTGAAGGCTCTCAAGGGCATCGGTCGAGATCCCGGTGCCTAATGAGTGAGCTAACT
TACATTAATTGCGTTGCGCTCACTGCCCGCTTTCCAGTCGGGAAACCTGTCGTGCCAGCTGCATTAATGA
ATCGGCCAACGCGCGGGGAGAGGCGGTTTGCGTATTGGGCGCCAGGGTGGTTTTTCTTTTCACCAGTGAG
ACGGGCAACAGCTGATTGCCCTTCACCGCCTGGCCCTGAGAGAGTTGCAGCAAGCGGTCCACGCTGGTTT
GCCCCAGCAGGCGAAAATCCTGTTTGATGGTGGTTAACGGCGGGATATAACATGAGCTGTCTTCGGTATC
GTCGTATCCCACTACCGAGATGTCCGCACCAACGCGCAGCCCGGACTCGGTAATGGCGCGCATTGCGCCC
AGCGCCATCTGATCGTTGGCAACCAGCATCGCAGTGGGAACGATGCCCTCATTCAGCATTTGCATGGTTT
GTTGAAAACCGGACATGGCACTCCAGTCGCCTTCCCGTTCCGCTATCGGCTGAATTTGATTGCGAGTGAG
ATATTTATGCCAGCCAGCCAGACGCAGACGCGCCGAGACAGAACTTAATGGGCCCGCTAACAGCGCGATT
TGCTGGTGACCCAATGCGACCAGATGCTCCACGCCCAGTCGCGTACCGTCTTCATGGGAGAAAATAATAC
TGTTGATGGGTGTCTGGTCAGAGACATCAAGAAATAACGCCGGAACATTAGTGCAGGCAGCTTCCACAGC
AATGGCATCCTGGTCATCCAGCGGATAGTTAATGATCAGCCCACTGACGCGTTGCGCGAGAAGATTGTGC
ACCGCCGCTTTACAGGCTTCGACGCCGCTTCGTTCTACCATCGACACCACCACGCTGGCACCCAGTTGAT
CGGCGCGAGATTTAATCGCCGCGACAATTTGCGACGGCGCGTGCAGGGCCAGACTGGAGGTGGCAACGCC
AATCAGCAACGACTGTTTGCCCGCCAGTTGTTGTGCCACGCGGTTGGGAATGTAATTCAGCTCCGCCATC
GCCGCTTCCACTTTTTCCCGCGTTTTCGCAGAAACGTGGCTGGCCTGGTTCACCACGCGGGAAACGGTCT
GATAAGAGACACCGGCATACTCTGCGACATCGTATAACGTTACTGGTTTCACATTCACCACCCTGAATTG
ACTCTCTTCCGGGCGCTATCATGCCATACCGCGAAAGGTTTTGCGCCATTCGATGGTGTCCGGGATCTCG
ACGCTCTCCCTTATGCGACTCCTGCATTAGGAAGCAGCCCAGTAGTAGGTTGAGGCCGTTGAGCACCGCC
GCCGCAAGGAATGGTGCATGCAAGGAGATGGCGCCCAACAGTCCCCCGGCCACGGGGCCTGCCACCATAC
CCACGCCGAAACAAGCGCTCATGAGCCCGAAGTGGCGAGCCCGATCTTCCCCATCGGTGATGTCGGCGAT
ATAGGCGCCAGCAACCGCACCTGTGGCGCCGGTGATGCCGGCCACGATGCGTCCGGCGTAGAGGATCGAG
ATCGATCTCGATCCCGCGAAATTAATACGACTCACTATAGGGGAATTGTGAGCGGATAACAATTCCCCTC
TAGAAATAATTTTGTTTAACTTTAAGAAGGAGATATACATATG
